Addgene plasmid #50666: p1NI
Purpose: Contains first TALE repeat harboring NI as RVD
Depositing lab: Takashi Yamamoto. Depositing organization: Hiroshima University. Publication: Repeating pattern of non-RVD variations in DNA-binding modules enhances TALEN activity. Sakuma T, Ochiai H, Kaneko T, Mashimo T, Tokumasu D, Sakane Y, Suzuki K, Miyamoto T, Sakamoto N, Matsuura S, Yamamoto T. Sci Rep. 2013 Nov 29;3:3379. doi: 10.1038/srep03379. PubMed 24287550.
Backbone
  Vector backbone: pBSK
  Modifications to backbone: BsaI site was disrupted
  Vector type: TALEN
Growth in bacteria
  Bacterial resistance: Ampicillin, 100 μg/mL
  Growth temperature: 37°C
  Growth strain: XL1 Blue
  Copy number: High Copy
Gene/Insert
  Gene/Insert name: repeat 1NI
  Species: Xanthamonas oryzae
  Cloning method: Unknown
  Sequencing primers: 5′ TAATACGACTCACTATAGGG
Terms and licenses: Academic/Nonprofit Terms; Industry Terms: Not Available to Industry
How to cite: p1NI was a gift from Takashi Yamamoto (Addgene plasmid # 50666 ; http://n2t.net/addgene:50666 ; RRID:Addgene_50666)
