[The description below was written by a language model from this plasmid's Addgene catalogue record and pLannotate feature annotations shown in this document.]
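Description:
p1NI is a TALEN module plasmid built on a pBluescript-type (pBSK) cloning backbone of about 3.1 kb. It is propagated in E. coli. It replicates from a high-copy ColE1/pUC origin and is selected with ampicillin through the β-lactamase gene and its native promoter. An f1 phage origin is also present, a standard pBluescript element that permits single-stranded DNA production. The record notes that a BsaI site in the backbone was disrupted. This change is consistent with use in Type IIS restriction-based (Golden Gate style) assembly, where stray sites in the vector would interfere, although the cloning method itself is listed as unknown.

The payload is a single TALE DNA-binding repeat, "repeat 1NI", derived from Xanthomonas oryzae. It is designated as the first-position repeat and carries NI as its repeat-variable diresidue, the RVD generally associated with recognition of adenine. The automated feature table does not annotate the repeat itself. It shows two fragments of the pBluescript multiple cloning site separated by an unannotated gap of roughly 120 bp, which is presumably where the insert sits. This region is flanked by the T7 and T3 promoters and lies within the lacZα/lac promoter–operator region of the parent vector. No eukaryotic promoter, nuclease domain or expression cassette is present, so the plasmid is a parts donor rather than an expression construct. It serves as one building block in a library of position- and RVD-specific modules that are combined into custom TALE repeat arrays for TALEN construction. The associated work concerns how patterned non-RVD variation among repeats enhances TALEN activity.
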