Features (pLannotate 1.2.2; 13 found; start..end, strand, type, name):
     30..458     -  rep_origin     f1 ori (sequence partly withheld): f1 bacteriophage origin of replication; arrow indicates direction of (+) strand synthesis
    463..618     -  CDS            lacZα (fragment): LacZα fragment of β-galactosidase; lacZ fragment
    626..644     +  promoter       T7 promoter: promoter for bacteriophage T7 RNA polymerase
    653..695     -  misc_feature   MCS (fragment): pBluescript multiple cloning site
    815..857     -  misc_feature   MCS (fragment): pBluescript multiple cloning site
    870..888     -  promoter       T3 promoter: promoter for bacteriophage T3 RNA polymerase
    933..949     -  protein_bind   lac operator: The lac repressor binds to the lac operator to inhibit transcription in E. coli. This inhibition can be relieved by adding lactose or isopropyl-β-D-thiogalactopyranoside (IPTG). lac repressor encoded by lacI
    957..987     -  promoter       lac promoter: promoter for the E. coli lac operon
   1002..1023    -  protein_bind   CAP binding site: CAP binding activates transcription in the presence of cAMP. E. coli catabolite activator protein
   1036..1128    -  CDS            lacI (fragment): lac repressor; lacI; The lac repressor binds to the lac operator to inhibit transcription in E. coli. This inhibition can be relieved by adding lactose or isopropyl-β-D-thiogalactopyranoside (IPTG).
   1311..1899    -  rep_origin     ori: high-copy-number ColE1/pMB1/pBR322/pUC origin of replication
   2070..2930    -  CDS            AmpR: β-lactamase; bla; confers resistance to ampicillin, carbenicillin, and related antibiotics
   2931..3035    -  promoter       AmpR promoter: bla
>Addgene plasmid #50666 | p1NI | depositor full sequence | sequence record 75827 | p1NI sequence 3058 bps
CTAAATTGTAAGCGTTAATATTTTGTTAAAATTCGCGTTAAATTTTTGTTAAATCAGCTCATTTTTTAAC
CAATAGGCCGAAATCGGCAAAATCCCTTATAAATCAAAAGAATAGACCGAGATAGGGT
[37 nt withheld, positions 129-165]
AAAGAACGTGGACTCCAACGTCAAAGG
[49 nt withheld, positions 193-241]
T
[91 nt withheld, positions 243-333]
G
[124 nt withheld, positions 335-458]
CCCATTCGCCATTCAGGCTGCGCAACTGTTGGGAAGGGCGATCGGTGCGGGCCTCTTCGCTATTACGCCA
GCTGGCGAAAGGGGGATGTGCTTCAAGGCGATTAAGTTGGGTAACGCCAGGGTTTTCCCAGTCACGACGT
TGTAAAACGACGGCCAGTGAGCGCGCGTAATACGACTCACTATAGGGCGAATTGGGTACCGGGCCCCCCC
TCGAGGTCGACGGTATCGATAAGCTTGGGTCTCGACCCCAGACCAGGTTGTGGCCATCGCCAGCAACATA
GGTGGCAAGCAGGCCCTCGAAACCGTCCAGAGACTGTTACCGGTTCTCTGCCAGGACCACGGCCTGACCG
GAGACCGGGATCCACTAGTTCTAGAGCGGCCGCCACCGCGGTGGAGCTCCAGCTTTTGTTCCCTTTAGTG
AGGGTTAATTGCGCGCTTGGCGTAATCATGGTCATAGCTGTTTCCTGTGTGAAATTGTTATCCGCTCACA
ATTCCACACAACATACGAGCCGGAAGCATAAAGTGTAAAGCCTGGGGTGCCTAATGAGTGAGCTAACTCA
CATTAATTGCGTTGCGCTCACTGCCCGCTTTCCAGTCGGGAAACCTGTCGTGCCAGCTGCATTAATGAAT
CGGCCAACGCGCGGGGAGAGGCGGTTTGCGTATTGGGCGCTCTTCCGCTTCCTCGCTCACTGACTCGCTG
CGCTCGGTCGTTCGGCTGCGGCGAGCGGTATCAGCTCACTCAAAGGCGGTAATACGGTTATCCACAGAAT
CAGGGGATAACGCAGGAAAGAACATGTGAGCAAAAGGCCAGCAAAAGGCCAGGAACCGTAAAAAGGCCGC
GTTGCTGGCGTTTTTCCATAGGCTCCGCCCCCCTGACGAGCATCACAAAAATCGACGCTCAAGTCAGAGG
TGGCGAAACCCGACAGGACTATAAAGATACCAGGCGTTTCCCCCTGGAAGCTCCCTCGTGCGCTCTCCTG
TTCCGACCCTGCCGCTTACCGGATACCTGTCCGCCTTTCTCCCTTCGGGAAGCGTGGCGCTTTCTCATAG
CTCACGCTGTAGGTATCTCAGTTCGGTGTAGGTCGTTCGCTCCAAGCTGGGCTGTGTGCACGAACCCCCC
GTTCAGCCCGACCGCTGCGCCTTATCCGGTAACTATCGTCTTGAGTCCAACCCGGTAAGACACGACTTAT
CGCCACTGGCAGCAGCCACTGGTAACAGGATTAGCAGAGCGAGGTATGTAGGCGGTGCTACAGAGTTCTT
GAAGTGGTGGCCTAACTACGGCTACACTAGAAGGACAGTATTTGGTATCTGCGCTCTGCTGAAGCCAGTT
ACCTTCGGAAAAAGAGTTGGTAGCTCTTGATCCGGCAAACAAACCACCGCTGGTAGCGGTGGTTTTTTTG
TTTGCAAGCAGCAGATTACGCGCAGAAAAAAAGGATCTCAAGAAGATCCTTTGATCTTTTCTACGGGGTC
TGACGCTCAGTGGAACGAAAACTCACGTTAAGGGATTTTGGTCATGAGATTATCAAAAAGGATCTTCACC
TAGATCCTTTTAAATTAAAAATGAAGTTTTAAATCAATCTAAAGTATATATGAGTAAACTTGGTCTGACA
GTTACCAATGCTTAATCAGTGAGGCACCTATCTCAGCGATCTGTCTATTTCGTTCATCCATAGTTGCCTG
ACTCCCCGTCGTGTAGATAACTACGATACGGGAGGGCTTACCATCTGGCCCCAGTGCTGCAATGATACCG
CGGCTGCCACGCTCACCGGCTCCAGATTTATCAGCAATAAACCAGCCAGCCGGAAGGGCCGAGCGCAGAA
GTGGTCCTGCAACTTTATCCGCCTCCATCCAGTCTATTAATTGTTGCCGGGAAGCTAGAGTAAGTAGTTC
GCCAGTTAATAGTTTGCGCAACGTTGTTGCCATTGCTACAGGCATCGTGGTGTCACGCTCGTCGTTTGGT
ATGGCTTCATTCAGCTCCGGTTCCCAACGATCAAGGCGAGTTACATGATCCCCCATGTTGTGCAAAAAAG
CGGTTAGCTCCTTCGGTCCTCCGATCGTTGTCAGAAGTAAGTTGGCCGCAGTGTTATCACTCATGGTTAT
GGCAGCACTGCATAATTCTCTTACTGTCATGCCATCCGTAAGATGCTTTTCTGTGACTGGTGAGTACTCA
ACCAAGTCATTCTGAGAATAGTGTATGCGGCGACCGAGTTGCTCTTGCCCGGCGTCAATACGGGATAATA
CCGCGCCACATAGCAGAACTTTAAAAGTGCTCATCATTGGAAAACGTTCTTCGGGGCGAAAACTCTCAAG
GATCTTACCGCTGTTGAGATCCAGTTCGATGTAACCCACTCGTGCACCCAACTGATCTTCAGCATCTTTT
ACTTTCACCAGCGTTTCTGGGTGAGCAAAAACAGGAAGGCAAAATGCCGCAAAAAAGGGAATAAGGGCGA
CACGGAAATGTTGAATACTCATACTCTTCCTTTTTCAATATTATTGAAGCATTTATCAGGGTTATTGTCT
CATGAGCGGATACATATTTGAATGTATTTAGAAAAATAAACAAATAGGGGTTCCGCGCACATTTCCCCGA
AAAGTGCCAC
