>Addgene plasmid #50666 | p1NI | addgene partial sequence | sequence record 79187 | M13pUC-fwd 5'-CCCAGTCACGACGTTGTAAAACG-3'
AGGTCGACGGTATCGATAAGCTTGGGTCTCGACCCCAGACCAGGTTGTGGCCATCGCCAGCAACATAGGT
GGCAAGCAGGCCCTCGAAACCGTCCAGAGACTGTTACCGGTTCTCTGCCAGGACCACGGCCTGACCGGAG
ACCGGGATCCACTAGTTCTAGAGCGGCCGCCACCGCGGTGGAGCTCCAGCTTTTGTTCCCTTTAGTGAGG
GTTAATTGCGCGCTTGGCGTAATCATGGTCATAGCTGTTTCCTGTGTGAAATTGTTATCCGCTCACAATT
CCACACAACATACGAGCCGGAAGCATAAAGTGTAAAGCCTGGGGTGCCTAATGAGTGAGCTAACTCACAT
TAATTGCGTTGCGCTCACTGCCCGCTTTCCAGTCGGGAAACCTGTCGTGCCAGCTGCATTAATGAATCGG
CCAACGCGCGGGGAGAGGCGGTTTGCGTATTGGGCGCTCTTCCGCTTCCTCGCTCACTGACTCGCTGCGC
TCGGTCGTTCGGCTGCGGCGAGCGGTATCAGCTCACTCAAAGGCGGTAATACGGTTATCCACAGAATCAG
GGGATAACGCAGGAAAGAACATGTGAGCAAAAGGCCAGCAAAAGGCCAGGAACCGTAAAAAGGCCGCGTT
GCTGGCGTTTTTCCATAGGCTCCGCCCCCCTGACGAGCATCACAAAAATCGACGCTCAAGTCAGAGGTGG
CGAAACCCGACAGGACTATAAAGATACCAGGCGTTTCCCCCTGGAAGCTCCCTCGTGCGCTCTCCTGTTC
CGACCCTGCCGCTTACCGGATACCTGTCCGCCTTTCTCCCTTCGGGAAGCGTGGCGCTTTCTCATAGCTC
ACGCTGTA
